Addgene plasmid #109956: pHH0103_PPARG_Hormone-recep
Purpose: Protein expression and purification of PPARG_Hormone-recep
Depositing lab: Sachdev Sidhu. Depositing organization: University of Toronto. Publication: Large-scale survey and database of high affinity ligands for peptide recognition modules. Teyra J, Kelil A, Jain S, Helmy M, Jajodia R, Hooda Y, Gu J, D'Cruz AA, Nicholson SE, Min J, Sudol M, Kim PM, Bader GD, Sidhu SS. Mol Syst Biol. 2020 Dec;16(12):e9310. doi: 10.15252/msb.20199310. PubMed 33438817.
Backbone
  Vector backbone: pHH0103
  Vector type: Bacterial Expression
Growth in bacteria
  Bacterial resistance: Ampicillin, 100 μg/mL
  Growth temperature: 37°C
  Growth strain: DH5alpha
  Copy number: Low Copy
Gene/Insert
  Gene/Insert name: PPARG_Hormone-recep
  Species: H. sapiens (human)
  Cloning method: Restriction Enzyme; 5′ cloning site Sfi1 (unknown if destroyed); 3′ cloning site Not1 (unknown if destroyed)
Terms and licenses: Academic/Nonprofit Terms; Industry Terms: Not Available to Industry
How to cite: pHH0103_PPARG_Hormone-recep was a gift from Sachdev Sidhu (Addgene plasmid # 109956 ; http://n2t.net/addgene:109956 ; RRID:Addgene_109956)
