[The description below was written by a language model from this plasmid's Addgene catalogue record and pLannotate feature annotations shown in this document.]
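Description:
pHH0103_PPARG_Hormone-recep is a bacterial expression plasmid of about 7.5 kb, built on the pHH0103 backbone, for producing and purifying a domain of human PPARG (peroxisome proliferator-activated receptor gamma, NR1C3) in E. coli. The insert name refers to the hormone-receptor (ligand-binding) domain. The feature table shows a PPARG fragment of roughly 820 bp, cloned between SfiI and NotI sites. It lies downstream of a 6xHis tag and the Schistosoma japonicum glutathione S-transferase coding sequence. This layout indicates an N-terminal His-GST fusion that can be captured on either nickel or glutathione resin, although the record does not explicitly confirm the reading frame or describe any linker or protease site between the parts.

Expression is driven by the hybrid tac promoter with an adjacent lac operator. The plasmid also carries lacI under the lacIq promoter, so transcription stays repressed until it is induced with IPTG. A bacteriophage fd terminator follows the insert. Beyond it are fragments of M13 gene III, probably left over from a phagemid ancestor of the backbone; they sit after the terminator and do not appear to be part of the expressed fusion.

The plasmid replicates from a ColE1/pBR322-type origin with the bom region, and the catalogue lists it as low copy. The rop gene is annotated only as fragments interrupted by an f1 origin, which could allow single-stranded DNA production with helper phage. Selection is by ampicillin through β-lactamase, and only a short remnant of the tetracycline resistance gene remains. The construct belongs to a collection of domain expression clones made for a large-scale survey of peptide ligands that bind recognition modules.
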