Features (pLannotate 1.2.2; 21 found; start..end, strand, type, name):
      1..29      +  promoter       tac promoter: strong E. coli promoter; hybrid between the trp and lac UV5 promoters
     37..53      +  protein_bind   lac operator: The lac repressor binds to the lac operator to inhibit transcription in E. coli. This inhibition can be relieved by adding lactose or isopropyl-β-D-thiogalactopyranoside (IPTG). lac repressor encoded by lacI
    138..155     +  CDS            6xHis: 6xHis affinity tag
    171..824     +  CDS            GST26_SCHJA: Experimental evidence at protein level: Swiss-Prot protein existence level 1. GST isoenzymes appear to play a central role in the parasite detoxification system. Other functions are also suspected including a role in increasing the solubility of haematin in the parasite gut. From Schistosoma japonicum (Blood fluke).
    906..1724    +  CDS            PPARG (fragment): PPARG_HUMAN - Also known as NR1C3. Experimental evidence at protein level: Swiss-Prot protein existence level 1. (Microbial infection) Upon treatment with M.tuberculosis or its lipoprotein LpqH, phosphorylation of MAPK p38 and IL-6 production are modulated, probably via this protein. From Homo sapiens (Human).
   1740..1787    +  terminator     fd terminator (sequence withheld): central terminator from bacteriophage fd (Otsuka and Kunisawa, 1982)
   1792..2004    +  CDS            M13 gene III (fragment) (sequence partly withheld): pIII; III; minor coat protein
   2019..2489    +  CDS            M13 gene III (fragment) (sequence partly withheld): pIII; III; minor coat protein
   2511..2581    +  CDS            TcR (fragment): tetracycline efflux protein; tet; confers resistance to tetracycline
   2823..3203    -  CDS            YPB1_ECOLX: Protein predicted: Swiss-Prot protein existence level 4. From Escherichia coli.
   3220..3371    +  CDS            rop (fragment): Rop protein, which maintains plasmids at low copy number; rop
   3407..3835    -  rep_origin     f1 ori (sequence partly withheld): f1 bacteriophage origin of replication; arrow indicates direction of (+) strand synthesis
   3844..3883    +  CDS            rop (fragment): Rop protein, which maintains plasmids at low copy number; rop
   3985..4125    +  misc_feature   bom: basis of mobility region from pBR322
   4311..4898    -  rep_origin     ori: high-copy-number ColE1/pMB1/pBR322/pUC origin of replication
   5069..5929    -  CDS            AmpR: β-lactamase; bla; confers resistance to ampicillin, carbenicillin, and related antibiotics
   5930..6034    -  promoter       AmpR promoter: bla
   6143..6220    +  promoter       lacIq promoter: lacI (mutant); In the lacIq allele, a single base change in the promoter boosts expression of the lacI gene about 10-fold.
   6221..7303    +  CDS            lacI: lac repressor; lacI; The lac repressor binds to the lac operator to inhibit transcription in E. coli. This inhibition can be relieved by adding lactose or isopropyl-β-D-thiogalactopyranoside (IPTG).
   7316..7337    +  protein_bind   CAP binding site: CAP binding activates transcription in the presence of cAMP. E. coli catabolite activator protein
   7356..7373    +  promoter       tet promoter (fragment): E. coli promoter for tetracycline efflux protein gene
>Addgene plasmid #109956 | pHH0103_PPARG_Hormone-recep | addgene full sequence | sequence record 215475 | Addgene NGS Result
TTGACAATTAATCATCGGCTCGTATAATGTGTGGAATTGTGAGCGGATAACAATTTCACACAGGAAACAG
CCAGTCCGTTTAGGTGTTTTCACGAGCACTTCACCAACAAGGACCATAGATTATGAAAATCGAAGAACAC
CATCACCATCACCATTCCAGCGGTAAGCTTATGTCCCCTATACTAGGTTATTGGAAAATTAAGGGCCTTG
TGCAACCCACTCGACTTCTTTTGGAATATCTTGAAGAAAAATATGAAGAGCATTTGTATGAGCGCGATGA
AGGTGATAAATGGCGAAACAAAAAGTTTGAATTGGGTTTGGAGTTTCCCAATCTTCCTTATTATATTGAT
GGTGATGTTAAATTAACACAGTCTATGGCCATCATACGTTATATAGCTGACAAGCACAACATGTTGGGTG
GTTGTCCAAAAGAGCGTGCAGAGATTTCAATGCTTGAAGGAGCGGTTTTGGATATTAGATACGGTGTTTC
GAGAATTGCATATAGTAAAGACTTTGAAACTCTCAAAGTTGATTTTCTTAGCAAGCTACCTGAAATGCTG
AAAATGTTCGAAGATCGTTTATGTCATAAAACATATTTAAATGGTGATCATGTAACCCATCCTGACTTCA
TGTTGTATGACGCTCTTGATGTTGTTTTATACATGGACCCAATGTGCCTGGATGCGTTCCCAAAATTAGT
TTGTTTTAAAAAACGTATTGAAGCTATCCCACAAATTGATAAGTACTTGAAATCCAGCAAGTATATAGCA
TGGCCTTTGCAGGGCTGGCAAGCCACGTTTGGTGGTGGCGACCATCCTCCAAAATCGGATCTGGAAGTTC
TGTTCCAGGGGCCCCTGTCCAGCGGTCTGGTTCCGCGTGGTTCCGGTACCGCGGCCCAGCCGGCCAATCC
GGAAAGTGCCGATCTGCGTGCACTGGCAAAACATCTGTATGATAGCTATATCAAAAGCTTCCCGCTGACC
AAAGCAAAAGCACGTGCAATTCTGACCGGTAAAACCACCGATAAAAGCCCGTTTGTGATCTATGATATGA
ACAGCCTGATGATGGGCGAGGACAAAATCAAATTCAAACATATTACACCGCTGCAAGAGCAGAGCAAAGA
AGTTGCAATTCGTATTTTTCAGGGTTGCCAGTTTCGTAGCGTTGAAGCAGTTCAAGAAATTACCGAATAC
GCAAAAAGCATTCCGGGTTTTGTTAATCTGGATCTGAATGATCAGGTTACCCTGCTGAAATATGGTGTGC
ATGAAATCATTTATACCATGCTGGCAAGTCTGATGAATAAAGATGGTGTTCTGATTAGCGAAGGTCAGGG
TTTTATGACCCGTGAATTTCTGAAAAGCCTGCGTAAACCGTTTGGCGATTTTATGGAACCGAAATTTGAA
TTCGCCGTGAAATTTAACGCACTGGAACTGGATGATAGCGATCTGGCCATTTTTATCGCAGTTATTATTC
TGAGCGGTGATCGTCCGGGTCTGCTGAATGTTAAACCGATTGAAGATATTCAGGATAATCTGCTGCAGGC
ATTAGAACTGCAGCTGAAACTGAATCATCCGGAATCAAGCCAGCTGTTTGCAAAACTGCTGCAAAAAATG
ACAGATCTGCGCCAGATTGTTACCGAACATGTGCAGCTGTTACAGGTGATCAAAAAAACCGAAACCGATA
TGAGCCTGCATCCGTTACTGCAAGAAATCTATAAAGATCTGTATGCGGCCGCATA
[142 nt withheld, positions 1736-1877]
C
[98 nt withheld, positions 1879-1976]
AGTTTGTACTGGTGACGAAACTCAGTGTCTAGCTAGAGTGGC
[149 nt withheld, positions 2019-2167]
T
[41 nt withheld, positions 2169-2209]
T
[62 nt withheld, positions 2211-2272]
A
[35 nt withheld, positions 2274-2308]
CCTCCCTCAATCGGTTGAATGTCGCCCTTTTGTCTTTGGCGCTGGTAAACCATATGAA
[86 nt withheld, positions 2367-2452]
T
[54 nt withheld, positions 2454-2507]
CTAGCGCCGCCCTATACCTTGTCTGCCTCCCCGCGTTGCGTCGCGGTGCATGGAGCCGGGCCACCTCGAC
CTGAATGGAAGCCGGCGGCACCTCGCTAACGGATTCACCACTCCAAGAATTGGAGCCAATCAATTCTTGC
GGAGAACTGTGAATGCGCAAACCAACCCTTGGCAGAACATATCCATCGCGTCCGCCATCTCCAGCAGCCG
CACGCGGCGCATCTCGGGCAGCGTTGGGTCCTGGCCACGGGTGCGCATGATCGTGCTCCTGTCGTTGAGG
ACCCGGCTAGGCTGGCGGGGTTGCCTTACTGGTTAGCAGAATGAATCACCGATACGCGAGCGAACGTGAA
GCGACTGCTGCTGCAAAACGTCTGCGACCTGAGCAACAACATGAATGGTCTTCGGTTTCCGTGTTTCGTA
AAGTCTGGAAACGCGGAAGTCAGCGCCCTGCACCATTATGTTCCGGATCTGCATCGCAGGATGCTGCTGG
CTACCCTGTGGAACACCTACATCTGTATTAACGAAGCGCTGGCATTGACCCTGAGTGATTTTTCTCTGGT
CCCGCCGCATCCATACCGCCAGTTGTTTACCCTCACAACGTTCCAGTAACCGGGCATGTTCATCATCAGT
AACCCGTATCGTGAGCATCCTCTCTCGTTTCATCGGTATCATTACCCCCATGAACAGAAATCCCCCTTAC
ACGGAGGCATCAGTGACCAAACAGGAAAAAACCGCCCTTAACATGGCCCGCTTTATCAGAAGCCAGACAT
TAACGCTTCTGGAGAAACTCAACGAGCTGGACGCGGATGAACAGGCAGACATCTGTGAATCGCTTCACGA
CCACGCTGATGAGCTTTACCGCAGGATCCGCGAAATTGTAAGCGTTAATATTTTGTTAAAATTCGCGTTA
AATTTTTGTTAAATCAGCTCATTTTTTAACCAATAGGCCGAAATCGGCAAAATCCCTTATAAATCAAAAG
AATAGACCGAGATAGGGT
[37 nt withheld, positions 3506-3542]
AAAGAACGTGGACTCCAACGTCAAAGG
[49 nt withheld, positions 3570-3618]
T
[91 nt withheld, positions 3620-3710]
G
[124 nt withheld, positions 3712-3835]
CGCGGATCCTGCCTCGCGCGTTTCGGTGATGACGGTGAAAACCTCTGACACATGCAGCTCCCGGAGACGG
TCACAGCTTGTCTGTAAGCGGATGCCGGGAGCAGACAAGCCCGTCAGGGCGCGTCAGCGGGTGTTGGCGG
GTGTCGGGGCGCAGCCATGACCCAGTCACGTAGCGATAGCGGAGTGTATACTGGCTTAACTATGCGGCAT
CAGAGCAGATTGTACTGAGAGTGCACCATATGCGGTGTGAAATACCGCACAGATGCGTAAGGAGAAAATA
CCGCATCAGGCGCTCTTCCGCTTCCTCGCTCACTGACTCGCTGCGCTCGGTCGTTCGGCTGCGGCGAGCG
GTATCAGCTCACTCAAAGGCGGTAATACGGTTATCCACAGAATCAGGGGATAACGCAGGAAAGAACATGT
GAGCAAAAGGCCAGCAAAAGGCCAGGAACCGTAAAAAGGCCGCGTTGCTGGCGTTTTTCCATAGGCTCCG
CCCCCCTGACGAGCATCACAAAAATCGACGCTCAAGTCAGAGGTGGCGAAACCCGACAGGACTATAAAGA
TACCAGGGTTTCCCCCTGGAAGCTCCCTCGTGCGCTCTCCTGTTCCGACCCTGCCGCTTACCGGATACCT
GTCCGCCTTTCTCCCTTCGGGAAGCGTGGCGCTTTCTCATAGCTCACGCTGTAGGTATCTCAGTTCGGTG
TAGGTCGTTCGCTCCAAGCTGGGCTGTGTGCACGAACCCCCCGTTCAGCCCGACCGCTGCGCCTTATCCG
GTAACTATCGTCTTGAGTCCAACCCGGTAAGACACGACTTATCGCCACTGGCAGCAGCCACTGGTAACAG
GATTAGCAGAGCGAGGTATGTAGGCGGTGCTACAGAGTTCTTGAAGTGGTGGCCTAACTACGGCTACACT
AGAAGGACAGTATTTGGTATCTGCGCTCTGCTGAAGCCAGTTACCTTCGGAAAAAGAGTTGGTAGCTCTT
GATCCGGCAAACAAACCACCGCTGGTAGCGGTGGTTTTTTTGTTTGCAAGCAGCAGATTACGCGCAGAAA
AAAAGGATCTCAAGAAGATCCTTTGATCTTTTCTACGGGGTCTGACGCTCAGTGGAACGAAAACTCACGT
TAAGGGATTTTGGTCATGAGATTATCAAAAAGGATCTTCACCTAGATCCTTTTAAATTAAAAATGAAGTT
TTAAATCAATCTAAAGTATATATGAGTAAACTTGGTCTGACAGTTACCAATGCTTAATCAGTGAGGCACC
TATCTCAGCGATCTGTCTATTTCGTTCATCCATAGTTGCCTGACTCCCCGTCGTGTAGATAACTACGATA
CGGGAGGGCTTACCATCTGGCCCCAGTGCTGCAATGATACCGCGAGACCCACGCTCACCGGCTCCAGATT
TATCAGCAATAAACCAGCCAGCCGGAAGGGCCGAGCGCAGAAGTGGTCCTGCAACTTTATCCGCCTCCAT
CCAGTCTATTAATTGTTGCCGGGAAGCTAGAGTAAGTAGTTCGCCAGTTAATAGTTTGCGCAACGTTGTT
GCCATTGCTGCAGGCATCGTGGTGTCACGCTCGTCGTTTGGTATGGCTTCATTCAGCTCCGGTTCCCAAC
GATCAAGGCGAGTTACATGATCCCCCATGTTGTGCAAAAAAGCGGTTAGCTCCTTCGGTCCTCCGATCGT
TGTCAGAAGTAAGTTGGCCGCAGTGTTATCACTCATGGTTATGGCAGCACTGCATAATTCTCTTACTGTC
ATGCCATCCGTAAGATGCTTTTCTGTGACTGGTGAGTACTCAACCAAGTCATTCTGAGAATAGTGTATGC
GGCGACCGAGTTGCTCTTGCCCGGCGTCAACACGGGATAATACCGCGCCACATAGCAGAACTTTAAAAGT
GCTCATCATTGGAAAACGTTCTTCGGGGCGAAAACTCTCAAGGATCTTACCGCTGTTGAGATCCAGTTCG
ATGTAACCCACTCGTGCACCCAACTGATCTTCAGCATCTTTTACTTTCACCAGCGTTTCTGGGTGAGCAA
AAACAGGAAGGCAAAATGCCGCAAAAAAGGGAATAAGGGCGACACGGAAATGTTGAATACTCATACTCTT
CCTTTTTCAATATTATTGAAGCATTTATCAGGGTTATTGTCTCATGAGCGGATACATATTTGAATGTATT
TAGAAAAATAAACAAATAGGGGTTCCGCGCACATTTCCCCGAAAAGTGCCACCTGACGTCTAAGAAACCA
TTATTATCATGACATTAACCTATAAAAATAGGCGTATCACGAGGCCCTTTCGTCTTCAAGAATTCCCGAC
ACCATCGAATGGTGCAAAACCTTTCGCGGTATGGCATGATAGCGCCCGGAAGAGAGTCAATTCAGGGTGG
TGAATGTGAAACCAGTAACGTTATACGATGTCGCAGAGTATGCCGGTGTCTCTTATCAGACCGTTTCCCG
CGTGGTGAACCAGGCCAGCCACGTTTCTGCGAAAACGCGGGAAAAAGTGGAAGCGGCGATGGCGGAGCTG
AATTACATTCCCAACCGCGTGGCACAACAACTGGCGGGCAAACAGTCGTTGCTGATTGGCGTTGCCACCT
CCAGTCTGGCCCTGCACGCGCCGTCGCAAATTGTCGCGGCGATTAAATCTCGCGCCGATCAACTGGGTGC
CAGCGTGGTGGTGTCGATGGTAGAACGAAGCGGCGTCGAAGCCTGTAAAGCGGCGGTGCACAATCTTCTC
GCGCAACGCGTCAGTGGGCTGATCATTAACTATCCGCTGGATGACCAGGATGCCATTGCTGTGGAAGCTG
CCTGCACTAATGTTCCGGCGTTATTTCTTGATGTCTCTGACCAGACACCCATCAACAGTATTATTTTCTC
CCATGAAGACGGTACGCGACTGGGCGTGGAGCATCTGGTCGCATTGGGTCACCAGCAAATCGCGCTGTTA
GCGGGCCCATTAAGTTCTGTCTCGGCGCGTCTGCGTCTGGCTGGCTGGCATAAATATCTCACTCGCAATC
AAATTCAGCCGATAGCGGAACGGGAAGGCGACTGGAGTGCCATGTCCGGTTTTCAACAAACCATGCAAAT
GCTGAATGAGGGCATCGTTCCCACTGCGATGCTGGTTGCCAACGATCAGATGGCGCTGGGCGCAATGCGC
GCCATTACCGAGTCCGGGCTGCGCGTTGGTGCGGATATCTCGGTAGTGGGATACGACGATACCGAAGACA
GCTCATGTTATATCCCGCCGTTAACCACCATCAAACAGGATTTTCGCCTGCTGGGGCAAACCAGCGTGGA
CCGCTTGCTGCAACTCTCTCAGGGCCAGGCGGTGAAGGGCAATCAGCTGTTGCCCGTCTCACTGGTGAAA
AGAAAAACCACCCTGGCGCCCAATACGCAAACCGCCTCTCCCCGCGCGTTGGCCGATTCATTAATGCAGC
TGGCACGACAGGTTTCCCGACTGGAAAGCGGGCAGTGAGCGCAACGCAATTAATGTAAGTTAGCTCACTC
ATTAGGCACAATTCTCATGTTTGACAGCTTATCATCGACTGCACGGTGCACCAATGCTTCTGGCGTCAGG
CAGCCATCGGAAGCTGTGGTATGGCTGTGCAGGTCGTAAATCACTGCATAATTCGTGTCGCTCAAGGCGC
ACTCCCGTTCTGGATAATGTTTTTTGCGCCGACATCATAACGGTTCTGGCAAATATTCTGAAATGAGCTG
